>Addgene plasmid #124704 | MS2_adRNA-MCP_ADAR2 DD_NLS | addgene full sequence | sequence record 244468 | Addgene NGS Result
TTTCCATAGGCTCCGCCCCCCTGACGAGCATCACAAAAATCGACGCTCAAGTCAGAGGTGGCGAAACCCG
ACAGGACTATAAAGATACCAGGCGTTTCCCCCTGGAAGCTCCCTCGTGCGCTCTCCTGTTCCGACCCTGC
CGCTTACCGGATACCTGTCCGCCTTTCTCCCTTCGGGAAGCGTGGCGCTTTCTCATAGCTCACGCTGTAG
GTATCTCAGTTCGGTGTAGGTCGTTCGCTCCAAGCTGGGCTGTGTGCACGAACCCCCCGTTCAGCCCGAC
CGCTGCGCCTTATCCGGTAACTATCGTCTTGAGTCCAACCCGGTAAGACACGACTTATCGCCACTGGCAG
CAGCCACTGGTAACAGGATTAGCAGAGCGAGGTATGTAGGCGGTGCTACAGAGTTCTTGAAGTGGTGGCC
TAACTACGGCTACACTAGAAGAACAGTATTTGGTATCTGCGCTCTGCTGAAGCCAGTTACCTTCGGAAAA
AGAGTTGGTAGCTCTTGATCCGGCAAACAAACCACCGCTGGTAGCGGTGGTTTTTTTGTTTGCAAGCAGC
AGATTACGCGCAGAAAAAAAGGATCTCAAGAAGATCCTTTGATCTTTTCTACGGGGTCTGACGCTCAGTG
GAACGAAAACTCACGTTAAGGGATTTTGGTCATGAGATTATCAAAAAGGATCTTCACCTAGATCCTTTTA
AATTAAAAATGAAGTTTTAAATCAATCTAAAGTATATATGAGTAAACTTGGTCTGACAGTTAGAAAAACT
CATCGAGCATCAAATGAAACTGCAATTTATTCATATCAGGATTATCAATACCATATTTTTGAAAAAGCCG
TTTCTGTAATGAAGGAGAAAACTCACCGAGGCAGTTCCATAGGATGGCAAGATCCTGGTATCGGTCTGCG
ATTCCGACTCGTCCAACATCAATACAACCTATTAATTTCCCCTCGTCAAAAATAAGGTTATCAAGTGAGA
AATCACCATGAGTGACGACTGAATCCGGTGAGAATGGCAAAAGTTTATGCATTTCTTTCCAGACTTGTTC
AACAGGCCAGCCATTACGCTCGTCATCAAAATCACTCGCATCAACCAAACCGTTATTCATTCGTGATTGC
GCCTGAGCGAGACGAAATACGCGATCGCTGTTAAAAGGACAATTACAAACAGGAATCGAATGCAACCGGC
GCAGGAACACTGCCAGCGCATCAACAATATTTTCACCTGAATCAGGATATTCTTCTAATACCTGGAATGC
TGTTTTCCCAGGGATCGCAGTGGTGAGTAACCATGCATCATCAGGAGTACGGATAAAATGCTTGATGGTC
GGAAGAGGCATAAATTCCGTCAGCCAGTTTAGTCTGACCATCTCATCTGTAACATCATTGGCAACGCTAC
CTTTGCCATGTTTCAGAAACAACTCTGGCGCATCGGGCTTCCCATACAATCGATAGATTGTCGCACCTGA
TTGCCCGACATTATCGCGAGCCCATTTATACCCATATAAATCAGCATCCATGTTGGAATTTAATCGCGGC
CTAGAGCAAGACGTTTCCCGTTGAATATGGCTCATACTCTTCCTTTTTCAATATTATTGAAGCATTTATC
AGGGTTATTGTCTCATGAGCGGATACATATTTGAATGTATTTAGAAAAATAAACAAATAGGGGTTCCGCG
CACATTTCCCCGAAAAGTGCCACCTGACGTCTAAGAAACCATTATTATCATGACATTAACCTATAAAAAT
AGGCGTATCACGAGGCCCTTTCGTCTCGCGCGTTTCGGTGATGACGGTGAAAACCTCTGACACATGCAGC
TCCCGGAGACGGTCACAGCTTGTCTGTAAGCGGATGCCGGGAGCAGACAAGCCCGTCAGGGCGCGTCAGC
GGGTGTTGGCGGGTGTCGGGGCTGGCTTAACTATGCGGCATCAGAGCAGATTGTACTGAGAGTGCACCAT
ATGCGGTGTGAAATACCGCACAGATGCGTAAGGAGAAAATACCGCATCAGGCGCCATTCGCCATTCAGGC
TGCGCAACTGTTGGGAAGGGCGATCGGTGCGGGCCTCTTCGCTATTACGCCAGCTGGCGAAAGGGGGATG
TGCTGCAAGGCGATTAAGTTGGGTAACGCCAGGGTTTTCCCAGTCACGACGTTGTAAAACGACGGCCAGT
GAATTGACGCGCCATTGGGATGTTGTAAAACGACGGCCAGTGAACCTGCAGGCAGCTGCGCGCTCGCTCG
CTCACTGAGGCCGCCCGGGCAAAGCCCGGGCGTCGGGCGACCTTTGGTCGCCCGGCCTCAGTGAGCGAGC
GAGCGCGCAGAGAGGGAGTGGCCAACTCCATCACTAGGGGTTCCTGCGGCCGCACGCGTGGAGGAGGGCC
TATTTCCCATGATTCCTTCATATTTGCATATACGATACAAGGCTGTTAGAGAGATAATTAGAATTAATTT
GACTGTAAACACAAAGATATTAGTACAAAATACGTGACGTAGAAAGTAATAATTTCTTGGGTAGTTTGCA
GTTTTAAAATTATGTTTTAAAATGGACTATCATATGCTTACCGTAACTTGAAAGTATTTCGATTTCTTGG
CTTTATATATCTTGTGGAAAGGACGAAACACCGAACATGAGGATCACCCATGTCTGCCGCCAGCTGGATT
TCCCAACATGAGGATCACCCATGTCTTTTTTGCGTACTGAGTCGCCCAGTCTCAGATAGATCCGACGCCG
CCATCTCTAGGCCCGCGCCGGCCCCCTCGCACAGACTTGTGGGAGAAGCTCGGCTACTCCCCTGCCCCGG
TTAATTTGCATATAATATTTCCTAGTAACTATAGAGGCTTAATGTGCGATAAAAGACAGATAATCTGTTC
TTTTTAATACTAGCTACATTTTACATGATAGGCTTGGATTTCTATAAGAGATACAAATACTAAATTATTA
TTTTAAAAAACAGCACAAAAGGAAACTCACCCTAACTGTAAAGTAATTGTGTGTTTTGAGACTATAAATA
TCCCTTGGAGAAAAGCCTTGTTTGAATTCCTAGACCCAGCTTTCTTGTACAAAGTTGGCATTAATACGCG
TTGACATTGATTATTGACTAGTTATTAATAGTAATCAATTACGGGGTCATTAGTTCATAGCCCATATATG
GAGTTCCGCGTTACATAACTTACGGTAAATGGCCCGCCTGGCTGACCGCCCAACGACCCCCGCCCATTGA
CGTCAATAATGACGTATGTTCCCATAGTAACGCCAATAGGGACTTTCCATTGACGTCAATGGGTGGAGTA
TTTACGGTAAACTGCCCACTTGGCAGTACATCAAGTGTATCATATGCCAAGTACGCCCCCTATTGACGTC
AATGACGGTAAATGGCCCGCCTGGCATTATGCCCAGTACATGACCTTATGGGACTTTCCTACTTGGCAGT
ACATCTACGTATTAGTCATCGCTATTACCATGGTGATGCGGTTTTGGCAGTACATCAATGGGCGTGGATA
GCGGTTTGACTCACGGGGATTTCCAAGTCTCCACCCCATTGACGTCAATGGGAGTTTGTTTTGGCACCAA
AATCAACGGGACTTTCCAAAATGTCGTAACAACTCCGCCCCATTGACGCAAATGGGCGGTAGGCGTGTAC
GGTGGGAGGTCTATATAAGCAGAGCTCGTTTAGTGAACCGTCAGATCGCCTGGAGACGCCATCCACGCTG
TTTTGACCTCCATAGAAGACACCGGGACCGATCCAGCCTCCGGACTCTAGAGGATCGAACCCTTAAGGCC
ACCATGGCGTCCAATTTCACTCAGTTTGTGCTGGTTGACAACGGCGGGACCGGGGACGTTACGGTAGCCC
CCTCAAACTTTGCCAACGGTATAGCGGAGTGGATAAGCAGCAATTCTAGGAGTCAAGCATACAAAGTTAC
ATGCAGCGTGCGCCAATCTAGCGCTCAGAATCGCAAGTACACCATTAAAGTAGAGGTCCCCAAGGGAGCC
TGGAGAAGCTATCTTAACATGGAGTTGACCATACCAATCTTCGCTACCAACTCTGACTGTGAACTCATTG
TGAAAGCCATGCAAGGTCTGCTCAAGGATGGTAACCCAATTCCGTCCGCTATCGCTGCCAACTCTGGGAT
TTACGGGGGCAGTGGGAGCGGTGCAGGATCTGGTAGTCCAGCTGGGGGAGGAGCACCGGGTAGCGGTGGG
GGGTCTCAGCTGCACCTGCCCCAGGTTCTCGCAGACGCCGTATCCCGCCTTGTACTGGGCAAGTTTGGTG
ATCTTACTGACAATTTTTCATCTCCTCATGCGAGGCGGAAAGTACTCGCAGGCGTCGTCATGACGACCGG
AACTGACGTGAAAGACGCCAAAGTCATCTCTGTCTCCACGGGCACAAAGTGCATAAACGGGGAGTACATG
AGCGACCGGGGGCTGGCACTGAATGATTGTCACGCTGAAATAATATCTAGGCGATCTCTGCTTAGATTTC
TCTACACTCAACTCGAATTGTACCTTAACAACAAAGATGACCAGAAACGCAGTATATTTCAGAAATCAGA
ACGCGGCGGATTTCGACTTAAGGAAAACGTTCAGTTCCACTTGTATATCAGCACATCCCCTTGCGGTGAC
GCCCGAATCTTTTCCCCGCACGAGCCGATATTGGAGGAGCCCGCGGACAGACATCCTAATAGGAAGGCTA
GAGGCCAACTTCGGACGAAGATTGAAAGTGGCGAGGGTACTATCCCGGTGCGGTCCAACGCTAGTATTCA
AACGTGGGACGGAGTCCTTCAAGGTGAACGGCTGTTGACAATGAGCTGCTCAGACAAAATCGCGCGCTGG
AATGTAGTGGGAATCCAAGGCAGCCTCTTGAGCATATTCGTAGAACCCATATATTTCTCATCCATTATTT
TGGGCTCTCTGTATCATGGTGACCATCTGTCAAGGGCTATGTACCAACGAATTTCTAATATCGAGGATCT
TCCTCCACTCTATACACTCAATAAGCCTCTCTTGTCCGGGATATCAAACGCTGAGGCCCGCCAGCCAGGG
AAAGCTCCTAACTTCAGTGTTAACTGGACCGTTGGTGATTCTGCGATAGAGGTCATCAACGCCACGACAG
GTAAGGATGAGCTCGGTAGAGCCTCACGCCTGTGTAAACACGCGTTGTATTGTAGATGGATGAGAGTACA
TGGGAAGGTCCCATCTCACTTGCTCCGAAGCAAGATCACTAAGCCTAATGTGTATCATGAGTCAAAACTC
GCGGCTAAAGAATACCAGGCAGCCAAAGCTCGACTTTTTACAGCTTTTATTAAGGCAGGGCTCGGGGCAT
GGGTCGAGAAGCCGACCGAGCAGGACCAATTCTCTCTGACGGGGAGCGGATCCGGCTCTCCAAAAAAGAA
GAGAAAAGTCTAAGGGTTCGATCCCTACTGGTTAGTAATGAGTTTAAACGGGGGAGGCTAACTGAAACAC
GGAAGGAGACAATACCGGAAGGAACCCGCGCTATGACGGCAATAAAAAGACAGAATAAAACGCACGGGTG
TTGGGTCGTTTGTTCATAAACGCGGGGTTCGGTCCCAGGGCTGGCACTCTGTCGATACCCCACCGAGACC
CCATTGGGGCCAATACGCCCGCGTTTCTTCCTTTTCCCCACCCCACCCCCCAAGTTCGGGTGAAGGCCCA
GGGCTCGCAGCCAACGTCGGGGCGGCAGGCCCTGCCATAGCAGATCTGCGCTGATTTTGTAGGTAACCAC
GTGCGGACCGAGCGGCCGCAGGAACCCCTAGTGATGGAGTTGGCCACTCCCTCTCTGCGCGCTCGCTCGC
TCACTGAGGCCGGGCGACCAAAGGTCGCCCGACGCCCGGGCTTTGCCCGGGCGGCCTCAGTGAGCGAGCG
AGCGCGCAGCTGCCTGCAGGCTTGGATCCCAATGGCGCGCCGAGCTTGGCTCGAGCATGGTCATAGCTGT
TTCCTGTGTGAAATTGTTATCCGCTCACAATTCCACACAACATACGAGCCGGAAGCATAAAGTGTAAAGC
CTGGGGTGCCTAATGAGTGAGCTAACTCACATTAATTGCGTTGCGCTCACTGCCCGCTTTCCAGTCGGGA
AACCTGTCGTGCCAGCTGCATTAATGAATCGGCCAACGCGCGGGGAGAGGCGGTTTGCGTATTGGGCGCT
CTTCCGCTTCCTCGCTCACTGACTCGCTGCGCTCGGTCGTTCGGCTGCGGCGAGCGGTATCAGCTCACTC
AAAGGCGGTAATACGGTTATCCACAGAATCAGGGGATAACGCAGGAAAGAACATGTGAGCAAAAGGCCAG
CAAAAGGCCAGGAACCGTAAAAAGGCCGCGTTGCTGGCGTT
Features (pLannotate 1.2.2; 26 found; start..end, strand, type, name):
      1..589     -  rep_origin     ori: high-copy-number ColE1/pMB1/pBR322/pUC origin of replication
    760..1575    -  CDS            KanR: aminoglycoside phosphotransferase; aph(3')-Ia; confers resistance to kanamycin in bacteria or G418 (Geneticin®) in eukaryotes
   1576..1680    -  promoter       AmpR promoter: bla
   1775..1810    +  CDS            rop (fragment): Rop protein, which maintains plasmids at low copy number; rop
   1912..2011    +  misc_feature   bom (fragment): basis of mobility region from pBR322
   2017..2174    -  CDS            lacZα (fragment): LacZα fragment of β-galactosidase; lacZ fragment
   2192..2214    -  CDS            lacZα (fragment): LacZα fragment of β-galactosidase; lacZ fragment
   2215..2355    -  repeat_region  AAV2 ITR: inverted terminal repeat of adeno-associated virus serotype 2 inverted
   2374..2614    +  promoter       U6 promoter: RNA polymerase III promoter for human U6 snRNA
   2625..2643    +  misc_RNA       MS2 stem loop: stem loop that binds the bacteriophage MS2 coat protein
   2666..2684    +  misc_RNA       MS2 stem loop: stem loop that binds the bacteriophage MS2 coat protein
   2719..3032    +  promoter       U6 promoter: RNA polymerase III promoter for mouse U6 snRNA (Das et al., 1988)
   3044..3065    -  protein_bind   attB2 (fragment): mutant version of attB; recombination site for the Gateway® BP reaction BP Clonase™
   3083..3462    +  enhancer       CMV enhancer: human cytomegalovirus immediate early enhancer
   3463..3666    +  promoter       CMV promoter: human cytomegalovirus (CMV) immediate early promoter
   3784..4134    +  CDS            CAPSD_BPMS2 (fragment): Experimental evidence at protein level: Swiss-Prot protein existence level 1. Acts as a translational repressor of viral replicase synthesis late in infection. This latter function is the result of capsid protein interaction with an RNA hairpin which contains the replicase ribosome-binding site. From Escherichia phage MS2 (Bacteriophage MS2).
   4201..5361    +  CDS            Adarb1 (fragment): RED1_RAT - Also known as Red1. Experimental evidence at protein level: Swiss-Prot protein existence level 1. Catalyzes the hydrolytic deamination of adenosine to inosine in double-stranded RNA (dsRNA) referred to as A-to-I RNA editing. This may affect gene expression and function in a number of ways that include mRNA translation by changing codons and hence the amino acid sequence of proteins; pre-mRNA splicing by altering splice site recognition sequences; RNA stability by changing sequences involved in nuclease recognition; genetic stability in the case of RNA virus genomes by changing seque
   5380..5396    +  CDS            SV40 NLS (fragment): nuclear localization signal of SV40 (simian virus 40) large T antigen
   5497..5545    +  polyA_signal   HSV TK poly(A) signal: herpes simplex virus thymidine kinase polyadenylation signal (Cole and Stacy, 1985)
   5636..5652    -  polyA_signal   bGH poly(A) signal (fragment): bovine growth hormone polyadenylation signal
   5760..5900    +  repeat_region  AAV2 ITR: inverted terminal repeat of adeno-associated virus serotype 2 inverted
   5964..5980    -  protein_bind   lac operator: The lac repressor binds to the lac operator to inhibit transcription in E. coli. This inhibition can be relieved by adding lactose or isopropyl-β-D-thiogalactopyranoside (IPTG). lac repressor encoded by lacI
   5988..6018    -  promoter       lac promoter: promoter for the E. coli lac operon
   6033..6054    -  protein_bind   CAP binding site: CAP binding activates transcription in the presence of cAMP. E. coli catabolite activator protein
   6067..6159    -  CDS            lacI (fragment): lac repressor; lacI; The lac repressor binds to the lac operator to inhibit transcription in E. coli. This inhibition can be relieved by adding lactose or isopropyl-β-D-thiogalactopyranoside (IPTG).
   6161..6294    -  rep_origin     RSF ori (fragment): Plasmids containing the RSF 1030 origin of replication can be propagated in E. coli cells that contain additional plasmids with compatible origins.
