[The description below was written by a language model from this plasmid's Addgene catalogue record and pLannotate feature annotations shown in this document.]
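Description:
MS2_adRNA-MCP_ADAR2 DD_NLS is a mammalian expression and AAV transfer plasmid of about 6.3 kb that carries both components of an RNA-guided adenosine-to-inosine editing system. The backbone is recorded as unknown. The annotated sequence shows a high-copy ColE1/pUC-type origin and a kanamycin resistance gene (aph(3')-Ia) driven by the bla promoter for propagation and selection in E. coli, along with residual lacZα, lac promoter/operator, lacI, rop, bom and RSF origin fragments that appear to be cloning remnants. Two AAV2 inverted terminal repeats flank the payload, so the region between them can be packaged into recombinant AAV when replication and capsid functions are supplied in trans.

Within the ITRs, a human U6 RNA polymerase III promoter sits upstream of two MS2 stem loops. This corresponds to the MS2_adRNA, an ADAR-recruiting guide RNA that the record says targets the RAB7A transcript. The short interval between the two hairpins presumably holds the antisense targeting sequence, though it is not annotated. A mouse U6 promoter follows, but no transcribed element is annotated downstream of it, so its role cannot be determined from the record. The CMV enhancer and promoter then drive the roughly 1.6 kb fusion protein: the MS2 coat protein (MCP), then the ADAR2 deaminase domain, then a C-terminal SV40 nuclear localization signal, with an HSV TK polyadenylation signal downstream. The automated annotation matched the deaminase to rat Adarb1, whereas the catalogue lists the insert as human.

In use, MCP binds the stem loops on the adRNA, bringing the deaminase domain to the RAB7A mRNA for site-directed A-to-I editing in mammalian cells or, via AAV delivery, in vivo.
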