Addgene plasmid #124704: MS2_adRNA-MCP_ADAR2 DD_NLS
Purpose: Expresses MS2_adRNA targeting the RAB7A transcript along with the MCP_ADAR2 DD_NLS
Depositing lab: Prashant Mali. Depositing organization: University of California, San Diego (UCSD). Publication: In vivo RNA editing of point mutations via RNA-guided adenosine deaminases. Katrekar D, Chen G, Meluzzi D, Ganesh A, Worlikar A, Shih YR, Varghese S, Mali P. Nat Methods. 2019 Mar;16(3):239-242. doi: 10.1038/s41592-019-0323-0. Epub 2019 Feb 8. PubMed 30737497.
Backbone
  Vector backbone: Unknown
  Backbone size w/o insert (bp): 4700
  Vector type: Mammalian Expression, AAV
Growth in bacteria
  Bacterial resistance: Kanamycin, 50 μg/mL
  Growth temperature: 37°C
  Growth strain: NEB Stable
  Copy number: Unknown
Gene/Insert
  Gene/Insert name: MCP_ADAR2 DD_NLS
  Species: H. sapiens (human)
  Insert size (bp): 1620
  Promoter: CMV
  Tag / fusion protein: NLS (C terminal on insert)
  Cloning method: Gibson Cloning
  Sequencing primers: 5′ CMV Forward; 3′ TCCTTCCGTGTTTCAGTTAGCC
Terms and licenses: Academic/Nonprofit Terms; Industry Terms: Not Available to Industry
Depositor comments: Also expresses MS2_adRNA targeting the RAB7A transcript
How to cite: MS2_adRNA-MCP_ADAR2 DD_NLS was a gift from Prashant Mali (Addgene plasmid # 124704 ; http://n2t.net/addgene:124704 ; RRID:Addgene_124704)
