>Addgene plasmid #124704 | MS2_adRNA-MCP_ADAR2 DD_NLS | depositor partial sequence | sequence record 238398 | CMV Forward
ATGGCGTCCAATTTCACTCAGTTTGTGCTGGTTGACAACGGCGGGACCGGGGACGTTACGGTAGCCCCCT
CAAACTTTGCCAACGGTATAGCGGAGTGGATAAGCAGCAATTCTAGGAGTCAAGCATACAAAGTTACATG
CAGCGTGCGCCAATCTAGCGCTCAGAATCGCAAGTACACCATTAAAGTAGAGGTCCCCAAGGGAGCCTGG
AGAAGCTATCTTAACATGGAGTTGACCATACCAATCTTCGCTACCAACTCTGACTGTGAACTCATTGTGA
AAGCCATGCAAGGTCTGCTCAAGGATGGTAACCCAATTCCGTCCGCTATCGCTGCCAACTCTGGGATTTA
CGGGGGCAGTGGGAGCGGTGCAGGATCTGGTAGTCCAGCTGGGGGAGGAGCACCGGGTAGCGGTGGGGGG
TCTCAGCTGCACCTGCCCCAGGTTCTCGCAGACGCCGTATCCCGCCTTGTACTGGGCAAGTTTGGTGATC
TTACTGACAATTTTTCATCTCCTCATGCGAGGCGGAAAGTACTCGCAGGCGTCGTCATGACGACCGGAAC
TGACGTGAAAGACGCCAAAGTCATCTCTGTCTCCACGGGCACAAAGTGCATAAACGGGGAGTACATGAGC
GACCGGGGGCTGGCACTGAATGATTGTCACGCTGAAATAATATCTAGGCGATCTCTGCTTAGATTTCTCT
ACACTCAACTCGAATTGTACCTTAACAACAAAGATGACCAGAAACGCAGTATATTTCAGAAATCAGAACG
CGGCGGATTTCGACTTAAGGAAAACGTTCAGTTCCACTTGTATATCAGCACATCCCCTTGCGGTGACGCC
CGAATCTTTTCCCCGCACGAGCCGATATTGGAGGAGCCCGCGGACAGACATCCTAATAGGAAGGCTAGAG
GCCAACTTCGGACGAAGATTGAAAGTGGCGAGGGTACTATCCCGGTGCGGTCCAACGCTAGTATTCAAAC
GTGGGACGGAGTCCTTCAAGGTGAACGGCTGTTGACAATGAGCTGCTCAGACAAAATCGCGCGCTGGAAT
GTAGTGGGAATCCAAGGCAGCCTCTTGAGCATATTCGTAGAACCCATATATTTCTCATCCATTATTTTGG
GCTCTCTGTATCATGGTGACCATCTGTCAAGGGCTATGTACCAACGAATTTCTAATATCGAGGATCTTCC
TCCACTCTATACACTCAATAAGCCTCTCTTGTCCGGGATATCAAACGCTGAGGCCCGCCAGCCAGGGAAA
GCTCCTAACTTCAGTGTTAACTGGACCGTTGGTGATTCTGCGATAGAGGTCATCAACGCCACGACAGGTA
AGGATGAGCTCGGTAGAGCCTCACGCCTGTGTAAACACGCGTTGTATTGTAGATGGATGAGAGTACATGG
GAAGGTCCCATCTCACTTGCTCCGAAGCAAGATCACTAAGCCTAATGTGTATCATGAGTCAAAACTCGCG
GCTAAAGAATACCAGGCAGCCAAAGCTCGACTTTTTACAGCTTTTATTAAGGCAGGGCTCGGGGCATGGG
TCGAGAAGCCGACCGAGCAGGACCAATTCTCTCTGACGGGGAGCGGATCCGGCTCTCCAAAAAAGAAGAG
AAAAGTCTAA
