>Addgene plasmid #124704 | MS2_adRNA-MCP_ADAR2 DD_NLS | depositor partial sequence | sequence record 238399 | LKO.1 5'
GAACATGAGGATCACCCATGTCTGCCGCCAGCTGGATTTCCCAACATGAGGATCACCCATGTC
